Addgene plasmid #164658: CL7-LbCas12a
Purpose: Bacterial expression of LbCas12a using CL7/Im7
Depositing lab: Piyush Jain. Depositing organization: University of Florida. Publication: CRISPR-ENHANCE: An enhanced nucleic acid detection platform using Cas12a. Nguyen LT, Gurijala J, Rananaware SR, Pizzano BLM, Stone BT, Jain PK. Methods. 2021 Feb 9. pii: S1046-2023(21)00025-6. doi: 10.1016/j.ymeth.2021.02.001. PubMed 33577982.
Backbone
  Vector backbone: PET
  Backbone manufacturer: TriAltus Bioscience
  Backbone size w/o insert (bp): 6439
  Total vector size (bp): 10210
  Vector type: Bacterial Expression
Growth in bacteria
  Bacterial resistance: Kanamycin, 50 μg/mL
  Growth temperature: 37°C
  Growth strain: DH5alpha
  Copy number: High Copy
Gene/Insert
  Gene/Insert name: LbCas12a (alt name: LbCpf1)
  Species: Lachnospiraceae bacterium
  Insert size (bp): 3684
  Promoter: T7
  Tag / fusion protein: Thioredoxin, CL7, SUMO (N terminal on backbone)
  Cloning method: Gibson Cloning
  Sequencing primers: 5′ taatacgactcactataggg; 3′ GCTAGTTATTGCTCAGCGG
Resource information
  A portion of this plasmid was derived from a plasmid made by: The vector is derived from TriAltus Bioscience plasmid #21, while the LbCpf1 gene is from Addgene #102566
Terms and licenses: Academic/Nonprofit Terms; Industry Terms: Not Available to Industry
How to cite: CL7-LbCas12a was a gift from Piyush Jain (Addgene plasmid # 164658 ; http://n2t.net/addgene:164658 ; RRID:Addgene_164658)
