[The description below was written by a language model from this plasmid's Addgene catalogue record and pLannotate feature annotations shown in this document.]
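Description:
CL7-LbCas12a is a pET-type bacterial expression plasmid of about 10.2 kb, built on a commercial CL7/Im7 affinity-purification backbone, for producing the Lachnospiraceae bacterium Cas12a nuclease (LbCas12a, also called LbCpf1) in E. coli. It replicates from a ColE1/pMB1-family origin accompanied by the pBR322 bom region and the rop gene. The catalogue lists it as high copy, although rop normally moderates copy number. Selection is by kanamycin through an aph(3')-Ia cassette. An f1 origin is also present, and short tetracycline-resistance fragments are non-functional remnants of the pBR322 lineage.

Expression is driven by a T7 promoter followed by a lac operator and the T7 gene 10 ribosome binding site. The plasmid-borne lacI gene supplies repressor, so transcription depends on T7 RNA polymerase in the host and is inducible with IPTG. The open reading frame begins with thioredoxin, a solubility enhancer. Next comes CL7, an engineered colicin E7 DNase-domain variant that binds its immunity protein Im7 very tightly, allowing capture on Im7 resin. A His tag and yeast SUMO (SMT3) follow, and SUMO gives a protease-recognisable junction for releasing the cargo from the N-terminal tags. The roughly 3.7 kb LbCas12a coding sequence was inserted by Gibson assembly. It is not itself annotated, but it corresponds to the unannotated stretch between SMT3 and the downstream elements. A further His tag fragment and a short SET1 solubility-tag fragment are annotated just before the T7 terminator; the record does not show whether these are in frame with the nuclease.

The associated work concerns Cas12a-based nucleic acid detection, so the plasmid serves as a source of purified recombinant LbCas12a for such assays.
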