Features (pLannotate 1.2.2; 22 found; start..end, strand, type, name):
    999..1076    -  promoter       lacI promoter: lacI
   1084..1363    -  CDS            TcR (fragment): tetracycline efflux protein; tet; confers resistance to tetracycline
   1385..1403    +  promoter       T7 promoter: promoter for bacteriophage T7 RNA polymerase
   1404..1428    +  protein_bind   lac operator: The lac repressor binds to the lac operator to inhibit transcription in E. coli. This inhibition can be relieved by adding lactose or isopropyl-β-D-thiogalactopyranoside (IPTG). lac repressor encoded by lacI
   1443..1465    +  RBS            RBS: efficient ribosome binding site from bacteriophage T7 gene 10 (Olins and Rangwala, 1989)
   1472..1797    +  CDS            TrxA (fragment): E. coli thioredoxin; trxA
   1787..2188    +  CDS            colE7 (fragment): CEA7_ECOLX - Also known as cea. Experimental evidence at protein level: Swiss-Prot protein existence level 1. Colicins are polypeptide toxins produced by and active against E.coli and closely related bacteria. From Escherichia coli.
   2291..2307    +  CDS            7xHis (fragment): 6xHis affinity tag
   2330..2626    +  CDS            SMT3: SMT3_YEAST - Experimental evidence at protein level: Swiss-Prot protein existence level 1. Not known; suppressor of MIF2 mutations. From Saccharomyces cerevisiae (strain ATCC 204508 / S288c) (Baker's yeast).
   6455..6472    +  CDS            9xHis (fragment): 9xHis affinity tag
   6482..6531    +  CDS            SET1 (fragment): solubility-enhancement tag derived from T7 phage gene 10B
   6539..6586    +  terminator     T7 terminator: transcription terminator for bacteriophage T7 RNA polymerase
   6623..7051    +  rep_origin     f1 ori (sequence partly withheld): f1 bacteriophage origin of replication; arrow indicates direction of (+) strand synthesis
   7104..7161    +  promoter       AmpR promoter (fragment): bla
   7170..7985    -  CDS            KanR: aminoglycoside phosphotransferase; aph(3')-Ia; confers resistance to kanamycin in bacteria or G418 (Geneticin®) in eukaryotes
   8107..8695    +  rep_origin     ori: high-copy-number ColE1/pMB1/pBR322/pUC origin of replication
   8881..9020    -  misc_feature   bom: basis of mobility region from pBR322
   9122..9313    -  CDS            rop: Rop protein, which maintains plasmids at low copy number; rop
   9330..9710    +  CDS            YPB1_ECOLX: Protein predicted: Swiss-Prot protein existence level 4. From Escherichia coli.
   9782..10073   -  CDS            TcR (fragment): tetracycline efflux protein; tet; confers resistance to tetracycline
  10088..10109   -  protein_bind   CAP binding site: CAP binding activates transcription in the presence of cAMP. E. coli catabolite activator protein
  10122..998     -  CDS            lacI (across the origin): lac repressor; lacI; The lac repressor binds to the lac operator to inhibit transcription in E. coli. This inhibition can be relieved by adding lactose or isopropyl-β-D-thiogalactopyranoside (IPTG).
>Addgene plasmid #164658 | CL7-LbCas12a | addgene full sequence | sequence record 329649 | Addgene NGS Result
TTGGGCGCCAGGGTGGTTTTTCTTTTCACCAGTGAGACGGGCAACAGCTGATTGCCCTTCACCGCCTGGC
CCTGAGAGAGTTGCAGCAAGCGGTCCACGCTGGTTTGCCCCAGCAGGCGAAAATCCTGTTTGATGGTGGT
TAACGGCGGGATATAACATGAGCTGTCTTCGGTATCGTCGTATCCCACTACCGAGATATCCGCACCAACG
CGCAGCCCGGACTCGGTAATGGCGCGCATTGCGCCCAGCGCCATCTGATCGTTGGCAACCAGCATCGCAG
TGGGAACGATGCCCTCATTCAGCATTTGCATGGTTTGTTGAAAACCGGACATGGCACTCCAGTCGCCTTC
CCGTTCCGCTATCGGCTGAATTTGATTGCGAGTGAGATATTTATGCCAGCCAGCCAGACGCAGACGCGCC
GAGACAGAACTTAATGGGCCCGCTAACAGCGCGATTTGCTGGTGACCCAATGCGACCAGATGCTCCACGC
CCAGTCGCGTACCGTCTTCATGGGAGAAAATAATACTGTTGATGGGTGTCTGGTCAGAGACATCAAGAAA
TAACGCCGGAACATTAGTGCAGGCAGCTTCCACAGCAATGGCATCCTGGTCATCCAGCGGATAGTTAATG
ATCAGCCCACTGACGCGTTGCGCGAGAAGATTGTGCACCGCCGCTTTACAGGCTTCGACGCCGCTTCGTT
CTACCATCGACACCACCACGCTGGCACCCAGTTGATCGGCGCGAGATTTAATCGCCGCGACAATTTGCGA
CGGCGCGTGCAGGGCCAGACTGGAGGTGGCAACGCCAATCAGCAACGACTGTTTGCCCGCCAGTTGTTGT
GCCACGCGGTTGGGAATGTAATTCAGCTCCGCCATCGCCGCTTCCACTTTTTCCCGCGTTTTCGCAGAAA
CGTGGCTGGCCTGGTTCACCACGCGGGAAACGGTCTGATAAGAGACACCGGCATACTCTGCGACATCGTA
TAACGTTACTGGTTTCACATTCACCACCCTGAATTGACTCTCTTCCGGGCGCTATCATGCCATACCGCGA
AAGGTTTTGCGCCATTCGATGGTGTCCGGGATCTCGACGCTCTCCCTTATGCGACTCCTGCATTAGGAAG
CAGCCCAGTAGTAGGTTGAGGCCGTTGAGCACCGCCGCCGCAAGGAATGGTGCATGCAAGGAGATGGCGC
CCAACAGTCCCCCGGCCACGGGGCCTGCCACCATACCCACGCCGAAACAAGCGCTCATGAGCCCGAAGTG
GCGAGCCCGATCTTCCCCATCGGTGATGTCGGCGATATAGGCGCCAGCAACCGCACCTGTGGCGCCGGTG
ATGCCGGCCACGATGCGTCCGGCGTAGAGGATCGAGATCTCGATCCCGCGAAATTAATACGACTCACTAT
AGGGGAATTGTGAGCGGATAACAATTCCCCTCTAGAAATAATTTTGTTTAACCTTAAGAAGGAGATATAC
CATGAGCGATAAAATTATTCACCTGACTGACGACAGTTTTGACACGGATGTACTCAAAGCGGACGGGGCG
ATCCTCGTCGATTTCTGGGCAGAGTGGTGTGGTCCGTGCAAAATGATCGCCCCGATTCTGGATGAAATCG
CTGACGAATATTCTGGCAAACTGACCGTTGCAAAACTGAACATCGATCAAAACCCTGGCACTGCGCCGAA
ATATGGCATCCGTGGTATCCCGACTCTGCTGCTGTTCAAAAACGGTGAAGTGGCGGCAACCAAAGTGGGT
GCACTGTCTAAAGGTCAGTTGAAAGAGTTCCTCGACGCTAACCTGGCAGGTAGTGGTACGAATTCTGAAC
CGGGTGAAGCAACTGGTGAGGGTGAACCAGTTAACAACAAATGGCTGGATAACGCAGGTAAAGATCTGGG
TTCTCCAGTTCCTGATCGCATTGCTGATAAGCTGCGCGATCAAGAATTTGAATCCTTTGACGATTTCCGT
GAAACCTTTTGGGAAGAAGTCTCTAAAGACCCGGAACTGAGCAAACAGTTCTCCCGCAACAACAACGACC
GCATGAAAGTGGGCAAAGCTCCGAAAACCCGTACTCAAGACGTTTCTGGCAAACGCACTAGCTTTGAACT
GAACCATGAGAAACCGATTGAAGAAAACGGCGGTGTTTATGATATGGACAACATCTCCGTGGTTACGCCG
AAACGTAACATCGATATCGAAAACCATGGTGACAATACGTCTCTGGAAGTACTGTTTCAAGGTCCTAGTT
CTAACACCTCTTCTAACGGCTTAGAGGTTCTGTTTCAGGGTCCAGGTCATCATCACCATCACCATCATCA
CAACGAGACGTCTGGTTCTCTGCAAGATTCTGAAGTTAATCAGGAAGCTAAACCGGAAGTAAAACCAGAG
GTTAAACCAGAAACTCACATTAACCTGAAAGTGAGCGATGGTTCTTCCGAAATCTTTTTCAAGATTAAAA
AGACTACTCCGCTGCGTCGTCTGATGGAAGCATTCGCGAAACGCCAAGGTAAAGAAATGGATTCTCTGCG
CTTTCTGTATGACGGCATTCGCATTCAGGCTGACCAAGCACCTGAGGATCTGGACATGGAAGACAATGAC
ATTATCGAAGCTCATCGTGAACAGATTGGTGGTTCTGGTACCCTGCCTGAAACTGGTTCTAGCGAAGCTT
CCATGAGCAAACTGGAGAAGTTCACGAACTGTTATTCTCTGTCGAAAACCTTACGTTTTAAGGCCATTCC
GGTAGGTAAAACGCAAGAAAATATCGACAATAAACGTCTCCTGGTTGAAGATGAAAAGCGTGCCGAAGAT
TATAAAGGTGTTAAAAAGCTGCTTGATCGCTATTACCTGTCTTTTATCAACGATGTTCTGCATTCCATCA
AATTGAAAAACTTGAATAATTACATCTCGTTATTTCGCAAAAAAACCCGTACCGAAAAAGAAAACAAGGA
GCTGGAAAACCTTGAAATTAATCTGCGTAAAGAAATCGCGAAAGCATTTAAAGGTAATGAAGGATATAAA
TCTCTGTTTAAAAAAGACATTATTGAAACCATCCTGCCTGAGTTCTTGGATGATAAAGATGAAATTGCCC
TGGTTAATAGCTTTAATGGCTTTACGACTGCATTTACCGGCTTTTTTGATAACCGTGAAAACATGTTCAG
CGAAGAAGCGAAATCGACTTCCATTGCCTTCCGTTGCATTAATGAAAACCTGACCCGCTACATTTCTAAT
ATGGACATCTTTGAAAAAGTTGATGCCATTTTCGACAAACATGAAGTTCAAGAAATCAAAGAAAAGATTT
TAAACTCCGATTATGATGTTGAAGATTTCTTTGAGGGAGAATTTTTCAATTTTGTTCTCACCCAAGAGGG
TATTGATGTCTATAACGCCATTATCGGAGGATTTGTTACGGAATCAGGCGAAAAGATTAAAGGACTGAAT
GAATACATTAATTTATACAATCAGAAAACCAAACAGAAATTGCCAAAATTCAAACCACTGTATAAACAGG
TATTAAGCGACCGTGAATCCTTGTCCTTTTATGGCGAAGGCTATACAAGCGATGAAGAGGTGCTCGAAGT
ATTCCGTAATACTTTGAACAAAAACTCGGAAATCTTCTCCAGCATTAAAAAACTGGAAAAATTGTTTAAA
AATTTCGATGAATATAGTAGCGCAGGCATCTTCGTCAAAAATGGCCCTGCGATTTCAACCATTTCTAAAG
ACATTTTCGGTGAATGGAACGTGATCCGCGATAAATGGAACGCGGAGTATGACGACATTCATCTGAAAAA
AAAAGCCGTTGTTACCGAAAAGTATGAAGATGACCGCCGCAAGAGCTTTAAAAAAATTGGTAGTTTCTCA
CTGGAACAGTTACAAGAATATGCAGACGCCGATCTGTCGGTTGTGGAAAAGTTAAAAGAGATTATTATCC
AGAAAGTCGATGAAATTTATAAAGTGTACGGCTCCAGCGAAAAGCTCTTTGATGCCGACTTTGTTTTAGA
AAAATCGCTGAAAAAAAACGATGCCGTGGTGGCCATCATGAAAGATCTGTTGGATTCGGTCAAATCGTTC
GAAAACTATATCAAGGCGTTCTTTGGCGAAGGGAAAGAGACCAATCGTGACGAATCGTTCTATGGCGATT
TTGTGTTGGCGTATGATATTCTTCTGAAAGTAGATCACATCTATGATGCTATCCGCAACTACGTGACCCA
GAAACCGTATTCGAAGGATAAATTTAAGCTGTATTTTCAAAACCCTCAGTTTATGGGTGGCTGGGATAAA
GATAAAGAAACCGACTACCGCGCGACGATCTTGCGCTATGGCTCTAAGTACTATTTAGCCATCATGGATA
AAAAGTATGCAAAATGCCTCCAGAAAATCGATAAGGATGATGTCAACGGGAACTACGAAAAAATCAACTA
CAAACTCTTGCCTGGCCCGAATAAAATGCTGCCGAAAGTCTTTTTTTCCAAAAAATGGATGGCCTATTAT
AACCCTTCCGAAGATATTCAGAAGATTTACAAGAACGGTACCTTTAAAAAAGGTGACATGTTTAATCTGA
ATGACTGTCACAAGCTTATTGATTTCTTCAAAGATAGTATTTCTCGCTACCCTAAATGGTCAAACGCGTA
CGATTTTAATTTCTCAGAAACAGAGAAATACAAAGATATTGCGGGGTTTTATCGCGAAGTCGAAGAACAA
GGGTATAAGGTGTCGTTCGAATCGGCTTCCAAAAAGGAAGTGGATAAACTTGTTGAAGAAGGCAAACTCT
ATATGTTCCAGATCTACAACAAAGATTTCTCCGACAAGAGCCATGGCACGCCGAACTTACATACCATGTA
CTTTAAATTACTGTTCGATGAAAATAATCATGGTCAGATTCGCTTGAGCGGTGGCGCCGAACTGTTTATG
CGCCGCGCATCATTGAAAAAGGAAGAACTTGTTGTGCACCCAGCAAACAGTCCGATTGCAAACAAAAATC
CGGATAACCCGAAGAAGACTACCACCTTAAGCTATGATGTATATAAAGATAAACGTTTTAGCGAAGATCA
GTATGAACTCCACATTCCGATCGCGATTAACAAATGTCCTAAGAACATCTTTAAAATCAATACCGAGGTT
CGTGTACTGCTCAAACACGACGACAACCCCTATGTTATTGGCATTGACCGCGGCGAACGCAACCTGCTGT
ATATTGTCGTTGTGGATGGCAAAGGTAACATTGTTGAACAGTATAGCCTTAATGAAATCATCAATAATTT
CAACGGCATTCGTATTAAAACGGACTATCATAGCCTGCTGGACAAAAAAGAGAAAGAACGCTTCGAAGCC
CGTCAGAATTGGACCTCTATCGAAAATATCAAGGAACTGAAAGCTGGGTACATTTCTCAAGTGGTCCACA
AGATTTGCGAACTGGTGGAAAAGTATGACGCGGTGATCGCACTGGAGGATCTGAATTCGGGCTTTAAAAA
TAGCCGTGTGAAGGTGGAGAAACAGGTTTACCAAAAGTTCGAAAAAATGCTGATTGACAAACTTAATTAC
ATGGTGGACAAAAAATCTAATCCATGTGCGACCGGCGGGGCTCTCAAAGGCTATCAGATTACGAATAAAT
TCGAAAGCTTCAAATCCATGTCTACCCAGAACGGATTTATCTTTTACATCCCCGCCTGGCTGACTTCCAA
AATTGATCCGAGTACCGGTTTTGTTAATCTGCTGAAAACCAAATATACGTCGATCGCCGATTCAAAAAAA
TTCATTAGCAGCTTCGACCGTATTATGTACGTCCCGGAAGAAGACCTGTTCGAATTCGCCCTTGACTATA
AAAATTTCTCGCGTACGGATGCCGATTATATCAAAAAATGGAAACTGTACAGCTACGGCAACCGCATCCG
CATTTTTCGCAACCCAAAGAAGAACAACGTATTTGACTGGGAGGAAGTTTGCTTGACGAGCGCTTACAAA
GAGCTCTTTAACAAATATGGGATCAATTATCAGCAAGGGGACATCCGTGCGTTGCTGTGTGAGCAGTCAG
ATAAAGCGTTCTACAGCTCTTTCATGGCTTTAATGTCGCTGATGTTGCAGATGCGCAATTCGATCACTGG
CCGCACCGATGTGGATTTCCTGATTAGCCCGGTCAAAAATAGCGATGGCATTTTTTACGATTCACGTAAC
TATGAAGCCCAGGAAAACGCTATTCTGCCGAAGAACGCTGATGCGAACGGCGCGTACAATATTGCCCGTA
AGGTACTGTGGGCAATTGGTCAGTTCAAGAAAGCGGAAGATGAAAAGTTGGATAAGGTCAAAATTGCGAT
CTCGAATAAAGAATGGCTGGAATATGCGCAGACCAGCGTGAAACATGCCTATCCCTATGACGTGCCCGAT
TATGCCAGCCTGGGCAGCGGCTCCCCCAAGAAAAAACGCAAGGTGGAAGATCCTAAGAAAAAGCGGAAAG
TGGACTAACTCGAGCACCACCACCACCACCACTGAGATCCGGCTGCTAACAAAGCCCGAAAGGAAGCTGA
GTTGGCTGCTGCCACCGCTGAGCAATAACTAGCATAACCCCTTGGGGCCTCTAAACGGGTCTTGAGGGGT
TTTTTGCTGAAAGGAGGAACTATATCCGGATTGGCGAATGGG
[124 nt withheld, positions 6623-6746]
C
[91 nt withheld, positions 6748-6838]
A
[49 nt withheld, positions 6840-6888]
CCTTTGACGTTGGAGTCCACGTTCTTT
[37 nt withheld, positions 6916-6952]
ACCCTATCTCGGTCTATTCTTTTGATTTATAAGGGATTTTGCCGATTTCGGCCTATTGGTTAAAAAATGA
GCTGATTTAACAAAAATTTAACGCGAATTTTAACAAAATATTAACGCTTACAATTTAGGTGGCACTTTTC
GGGGAAATGTGCGCGGAACCCCTATTTGTTTATTTTTCTAAATACATTCAAATATGTATCCGCTCATGAA
TTAATTCTTAGAAAAACTCATCGAGCATCAAATGAAACTGCAATTTATTCATATCAGGATTATCAATACC
ATATTTTTGAAAAAGCCGTTTCTGTAATGAAGGAGAAAACTCACCGAGGCAGTTCCATAGGATGGCAAGA
TCCTGGTATCGGTCTGCGATTCCGACTCGTCCAACATCAATACAACCTATTAATTTCCCCTCGTCAAAAA
TAAGGTTATCAAGTGAGAAATCACCATGAGTGACGACTGAATCCGGTGAGAATGGCAAAAGTTTATGCAT
TTCTTTCCAGACTTGTTCAACAGGCCAGCCATTACGCTCGTCATCAAAATCACTCGCATCAACCAAACCG
TTATTCATTCGTGATTGCGCCTGAGCGAGACGAAATACGCGATCGCTGTTAAAAGGACAATTACAAACAG
GAATCGAATGCAACCGGCGCAGGAACACTGCCAGCGCATCAACAATATTTTCACCTGAATCAGGATATTC
TTCTAATACCTGGAATGCTGTTTTCCCGGGGATCGCAGTGGTGAGTAACCATGCATCATCAGGAGTACGG
ATAAAATGCTTGATGGTCGGAAGAGGCATAAATTCCGTCAGCCAGTTTAGTCTGACCATCTCATCTGTAA
CATCATTGGCAACGCTACCTTTGCCATGTTTCAGAAACAACTCTGGCGCATCGGGCTTCCCATACAATCG
ATAGATTGTCGCACCTGATTGCCCGACATTATCGCGAGCCCATTTATACCCATATAAATCAGCATCCATG
TTGGAATTTAATCGCGGCCTAGAGCAAGACGTTTCCCGTTGAATATGGCTCATAACACCCCTTGTATTAC
TGTTTATGTAAGCAGACAGTTTTATTGTTCATGACCAAAATCCCTTAACGTGAGTTTTCGTTCCACTGAG
CGTCAGACCCCGTAGAAAAGATCAAAGGATCTTCTTGAGATCCTTTTTTTCTGCGCGTAATCTGCTGCTT
GCAAACAAAAAAACCACCGCTACCAGCGGTGGTTTGTTTGCCGGATCAAGAGCTACCAACTCTTTTTCCG
AAGGTAACTGGCTTCAGCAGAGCGCAGATACCAAATACTGTCCTTCTAGTGTAGCCGTAGTTAGGCCACC
ACTTCAAGAACTCTGTAGCACCGCCTACATACCTCGCTCTGCTAATCCTGTTACCAGTGGCTGCTGCCAG
TGGCGATAAGTCGTGTCTTACCGGGTTGGACTCAAGACGATAGTTACCGGATAAGGCGCAGCGGTCGGGC
TGAACGGGGGGTTCGTGCACACAGCCCAGCTTGGAGCGAACGACCTACACCGAACTGAGATACCTACAGC
GTGAGCTATGAGAAAGCGCCACGCTTCCCGAAGGGAGAAAGGCGGACAGGTATCCGGTAAGCGGCAGGGT
CGGAACAGGAGAGCGCACGAGGGAGCTTCCAGGGGGAAACGCCTGGTATCTTTATAGTCCTGTCGGGTTT
CGCCACCTCTGACTTGAGCGTCGATTTTTGTGATGCTCGTCAGGGGGGCGGAGCCTATGGAAAAACGCCA
GCAACGCGGCCTTTTTACGGTTCCTGGCCTTTTGCTGGCCTTTTGCTCACATGTTCTTTCCTGCGTTATC
CCCTGATTCTGTGGATAACCGTATTACCGCCTTTGAGTGAGCTGATACCGCTCGCCGCAGCCGAACGACC
GAGCGCAGCGAGTCAGTGAGCGAGGAAGCGGAAGAGCGCCTGATGCGGTATTTTCTCCTTACGCATCTGT
GCGGTATTTCACACCGCAATGGTGCACTCTCAGTACAATCTGCTCTGATGCCGCATAGTTAAGCCAGTAT
ACACTCCGCTATCGCTACGTGACTGGGTCATGGCTGCGCCCCGACACCCGCCAACACCCGCTGACGCGCC
CTGACGGGCTTGTCTGCTCCCGGCATCCGCTTACAGACAAGCTGTGACCGTCTCCGGGAGCTGCATGTGT
CAGAGGTTTTCACCGTCATCACCGAAACGCGCGAGGCAGCTGCGGTAAAGCTCATCAGCGTGGTCGTGAA
GCGATTCACAGATGTCTGCCTGTTCATCCGCGTCCAGCTCGTTGAGTTTCTCCAGAAGCGTTAATGTCTG
GCTTCTGATAAAGCGGGCCATGTTAAGGGCGGTTTTTTCCTGTTTGGTCACTGATGCCTCCGTGTAAGGG
GGATTTCTGTTCATGGGGGTAATGATACCGATGAAACGAGAGAGGATGCTCACGATACGGGTTACTGATG
ATGAACATGCCCGGTTACTGGAACGTTGTGAGGGTAAACAACTGGCGGTATGGATGCGGCGGGACCAGAG
AAAAATCACTCAGGGTCAATGCCAGCGCTTCGTTAATACAGATGTAGGTGTTCCACAGGGTAGCCAGCAG
CATCCTGCGATGCAGATCCGGAACATAATGGTGCAGGGCGCTGACTTCCGCGTTTCCAGACTTTACGAAA
CACGGAAACCGAAGACCATTCATGTTGTTGCTCAGGTCGCAGACGTTTTGCAGCAGCAGTCGCTTCACGT
TCGCTCGCGTATCGGTGATTCATTCTGCTAACCAGTAAGGCAACCCCGCCAGCCTAGCCGGGTCCTCAAC
GACAGGAGCACGATCATGCGCACCCGTGGGGCCGCCATGCCGGCGATAATGGCCTGCTTCTCGCCGAAAC
GTTTGGTGGCGGGACCAGTGACGAAGGCTTGAGCGAGGGCGTGCAAGATTCCGAATACCGCAAGCGACAG
GCCGATCATCGTCGCGCTCCAGCGAAAGCGGTCCTCGCCGAAAATGACCCAGAGCGCTGCCGGCACCTGT
CCTACGAGTTGCATGATAAAGAAGACAGTCATAAGTGCGGCGACGATAGTCATGCCCCGCGCCCACCGGA
AGGAGCTGACTGGGTTGAAGGCTCTCAAGGGCATCGGTCGAGATCCCGGTGCCTAATGAGTGAGCTAACT
TACATTAATTGCGTTGCGCTCACTGCCCGCTTTCCAGTCGGGAAACCTGTCGTGCCAGCTGCATTAATGA
ATCGGCCAACGCGCGGGGAGAGGCGGTTTGCGTA
